Addgene plasmid #236422: pcDNA3.1 2xFLAG-2xSTREP-KEAP1 (human)
Purpose: transient overexpression of KEAP1 in mammalian cells
Depositing lab: Michele Pagano. Depositing organization: NYU Grossman School of Medicine. Publication: EMSY inhibits homologous recombination repair and the interferon response, promoting lung cancer immune evasion. Marzio A, Kurz E, Sahni JM, Di Feo G, Puccini J, Jiang S, Hirsch CA, Arbini AA, Wu WL, Pass HI, Bar-Sagi D, Papagiannakopoulos T, Pagano M. Cell. 2022 Jan 6;185(1):169-183.e19. doi: 10.1016/j.cell.2021.12.005. Epub 2021 Dec 27. PubMed 34963055.
Backbone
  Vector backbone: pcDNA3.1
  Vector type: Mammalian Expression
Growth in bacteria
  Bacterial resistance: Ampicillin, 100 μg/mL
  Growth temperature: 37°C
  Growth strain: DH5alpha
  Copy number: High Copy
Gene/Insert
  Gene/Insert name: KEAP1
  Species: H. sapiens (human)
  Entrez Gene: KEAP1 (a.k.a. INrf2, KLHL19)
  Cloning method: Restriction Enzyme; 5′ cloning site Unknown (unknown if destroyed)
Terms and licenses: Academic/Nonprofit Terms; Industry Terms: Not Available to Industry
How to cite: pcDNA3.1 2xFLAG-2xSTREP-KEAP1 (human) was a gift from Michele Pagano (Addgene plasmid # 236422 ; http://n2t.net/addgene:236422 ; RRID:Addgene_236422)
