[The description below was written by a language model from this plasmid's Addgene catalogue record and pLannotate feature annotations shown in this document.]
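Description:
pcDNA3.1 2xFLAG-2xSTREP-KEAP1 (human) is a mammalian expression plasmid of about 7.4 kb, built on the pcDNA3.1 backbone for transient overexpression of human KEAP1 (also known as INrf2 or KLHL19). It is propagated in E. coli through a high-copy ColE1/pUC-type origin and selected with ampicillin via the β-lactamase gene and its own promoter. An f1 origin is also present, along with small lac promoter/operator and other backbone remnants that have no evident role in the design.

The expression cassette is driven by the human cytomegalovirus immediate-early enhancer and promoter and terminated by the bovine growth hormone polyadenylation signal. A T7 promoter sits just downstream of CMV and could support in vitro transcription or serve as a sequencing primer site. The annotated FLAG and Strep-Tag II features lie upstream of the KEAP1 coding sequence, consistent with the N-terminal tandem 2xFLAG-2xSTREP tag indicated by the plasmid name, although the automated annotation detects only fragments of each tag rather than resolving the duplicated copies. The KEAP1 reading frame spans the numbering origin of the circular sequence and is flagged as a fragment match, so the record does not confirm how completely it matches the reference protein. The short hit labelled as a truncated HIV-1 LTR next to the CMV promoter is probably an annotation artefact, not a lentiviral element.

A separate SV40 early promoter drives the neomycin phosphotransferase gene, followed by an SV40 polyadenylation signal, which would allow G418 selection of stable transfectants even though the stated purpose is transient expression. The dual tag suits immunodetection and one-step or sequential affinity purification of KEAP1 and its binding partners from transfected cells.
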