Features (pLannotate 1.2.2; 22 found; start..end, strand, type, name):
   1256..1480    +  polyA_signal   bGH poly(A) signal: bovine growth hormone polyadenylation signal
   1484..1505    +  promoter       SV40 promoter (fragment): SV40 enhancer and early promoter
   1526..1954    +  rep_origin     f1 ori (sequence partly withheld): f1 bacteriophage origin of replication; arrow indicates direction of (+) strand synthesis
   1968..2297    +  promoter       SV40 promoter: SV40 enhancer and early promoter
   2364..3155    +  CDS            neo: KKA2_KLEPN - Also known as kan, nptII. Experimental evidence at protein level: Swiss-Prot protein existence level 1. Resistance to kanamycin, neomycin, paromomycin, ribostamycin, butirosin and gentamicin B. From Klebsiella pneumoniae.
   3179..3337    +  CDS            ble (fragment): BLE_KLEPN - Experimental evidence at protein level: Swiss-Prot protein existence level 1. Binding protein with a strong affinity to the bleomycin family of antibiotics. Binds to CL990; an antimitotic-antibiotic compound. From Klebsiella pneumoniae.
   3332..3453    +  polyA_signal   SV40 poly(A) signal: SV40 polyadenylation signal
   3526..3542    -  protein_bind   lac operator: The lac repressor binds to the lac operator to inhibit transcription in E. coli. This inhibition can be relieved by adding lactose or isopropyl-β-D-thiogalactopyranoside (IPTG). lac repressor encoded by lacI
   3550..3580    -  promoter       lac promoter: promoter for the E. coli lac operon
   3595..3616    -  protein_bind   CAP binding site: CAP binding activates transcription in the presence of cAMP. E. coli catabolite activator protein
   3629..3721    -  CDS            lacI (fragment): lac repressor; lacI; The lac repressor binds to the lac operator to inhibit transcription in E. coli. This inhibition can be relieved by adding lactose or isopropyl-β-D-thiogalactopyranoside (IPTG).
   3904..4492    -  rep_origin     ori: high-copy-number ColE1/pMB1/pBR322/pUC origin of replication
   4663..5523    -  CDS            AmpR: β-lactamase; bla; confers resistance to ampicillin, carbenicillin, and related antibiotics
   5524..5628    -  promoter       AmpR promoter: bla
   5687..5739    -  misc_feature   bom (fragment): basis of mobility region from pBR322
   5894..6273    +  enhancer       CMV enhancer: human cytomegalovirus immediate early enhancer
   6274..6477    +  promoter       CMV promoter: human cytomegalovirus (CMV) immediate early promoter
   6473..6506    +  LTR            5' LTR (truncated) (fragment): truncated 5' long terminal repeat (LTR) from HIV-1
   6522..6540    +  promoter       T7 promoter: promoter for bacteriophage T7 RNA polymerase
   6585..6605    +  CDS            FLAG (fragment): FLAG® epitope tag, followed by an enterokinase cleavage site
   6720..6739    +  CDS            Strep-Tag II (fragment): peptide that binds Strep-Tactin®, an engineered form of streptavidin
   6756..666     +  CDS            KEAP1 (fragment) (across the origin) (sequence partly withheld): KEAP1_HUMAN - Also known as INRF2 From Homo sapiens (Human).
>Addgene plasmid #236422 | pcDNA3.1 2xFLAG-2xSTREP-KEAP1 (human) | addgene full sequence | sequence record 473622 | Addgene NGS Result
AACCTGTCCCACTGCCAACTGGTGACCCTCATCAGCCGGGACGACCTGAACGTGCGCTGCGAGTCCGAGG
TCTTCCACGCCTGCATCAACTGGGTCAAGTACGACTGCGAACAGCGACGGTTCTACGTCCAGGCGCTGCT
GCGGGCCGTGCGCTGCCACTCGTTGACGCCGAACTTCCTGCAGATGCAGCTGCAGAAGTGCGAGATCCTG
CAGTCCGACTCCCGCTGCAAGGACTACCTGGTCAAGATCTTCGAGGAGCTCACCCTGCACAAGCCCACGC
AGGTGATGCCCTGCCGGGCG
[864 nt withheld, positions 301-1164]
ATGGAGCCCTGCCGGAAGCAGATTGACCAGCAGAACTGTACCTGTTGACTCGAGTCTAGAGGGCCCGTTT
AAACCCGCTGATCAGCCTCGACTGTGCCTTCTAGTTGCCAGCCATCTGTTGTTTGCCCCTCCCCCGTGCC
TTCCTTGACCCTGGAAGGTGCCACTCCCACTGTCCTTTCCTAATAAAATGAGGAAATTGCATCGCATTGT
CTGAGTAGGTGTCATTCTATTCTGGGGGGTGGGGTGGGGCAGGACAGCAAGGGGGAGGATTGGGAAGACA
ATAGCAGGCATGCTGGGGATGCGGTGGGCTCTATGGCTTCTGAGGCGGAAAGAACCAGCTGGGGCTCTAG
GGGGTATCCCC
[124 nt withheld, positions 1526-1649]
C
[91 nt withheld, positions 1651-1741]
A
[49 nt withheld, positions 1743-1791]
CCTTTGACGTTGGAGTCCACGTTCTTT
[37 nt withheld, positions 1819-1855]
ACCCTATCTCGGTCTATTCTTTTGATTTATAAGGGATTTTGCCGATTTCGGCCTATTGGTTAAAAAATGA
GCTGATTTAACAAAAATTTAACGCGAATTAATTCTGTGGAATGTGTGTCAGTTAGGGTGTGGAAAGTCCC
CAGGCTCCCCAGCAGGCAGAAGTATGCAAAGCATGCATCTCAATTAGTCAGCAACCAGGTGTGGAAAGTC
CCCAGGCTCCCCAGCAGGCAGAAGTATGCAAAGCATGCATCTCAATTAGTCAGCAACCATAGTCCCGCCC
CTAACTCCGCCCATCCCGCCCCTAACTCCGCCCAGTTCCGCCCATTCTCCGCCCCATGGCTGACTAATTT
TTTTTATTTATGCAGAGGCCGAGGCCGCCTCTGCCTCTGAGCTATTCCAGAAGTAGTGAGGAGGCTTTTT
TGGAGGCCTAGGCTTTTGCAAAAAGCTCCCGGGAGCTTGTATATCCATTTTCGGATCTGATCAAGAGACA
GGATGAGGATCGTTTCGCATGATTGAACAAGATGGATTGCACGCAGGTTCTCCGGCCGCTTGGGTGGAGA
GGCTATTCGGCTATGACTGGGCACAACAGACAATCGGCTGCTCTGATGCCGCCGTGTTCCGGCTGTCAGC
GCAGGGGCGCCCGGTTCTTTTTGTCAAGACCGACCTGTCCGGTGCCCTGAATGAACTGCAGGACGAGGCA
GCGCGGCTATCGTGGCTGGCCACGACGGGCGTTCCTTGCGCAGCTGTGCTCGACGTTGTCACTGAAGCGG
GAAGGGACTGGCTGCTATTGGGCGAAGTGCCGGGGCAGGATCTCCTGTCATCTCACCTTGCTCCTGCCGA
GAAAGTATCCATCATGGCTGATGCAATGCGGCGGCTGCATACGCTTGATCCGGCTACCTGCCCATTCGAC
CACCAAGCGAAACATCGCATCGAGCGAGCACGTACTCGGATGGAAGCCGGTCTTGTCGATCAGGATGATC
TGGACGAAGAGCATCAGGGGCTCGCGCCAGCCGAACTGTTCGCCAGGCTCAAGGCGCGCATGCCCGACGG
CGAGGATCTCGTCGTGACCCATGGCGATGCCTGCTTGCCGAATATCATGGTGGAAAATGGCCGCTTTTCT
GGATTCATCGACTGTGGCCGGCTGGGTGTGGCGGACCGCTATCAGGACATAGCGTTGGCTACCCGTGATA
TTGCTGAAGAGCTTGGCGGCGAATGGGCTGACCGCTTCCTCGTGCTTTACGGTATCGCCGCTCCCGATTC
GCAGCGCATCGCCTTCTATCGCCTTCTTGACGAGTTCTTCTGAGCGGGACTCTGGGGTTCGAAATGACCG
ACCAAGCGACGCCCAACCTGCCATCACGAGATTTCGATTCCACCGCCGCCTTCTATGAAAGGTTGGGCTT
CGGAATCGTTTTCCGGGACGCCGGCTGGATGATCCTCCAGCGCGGGGATCTCATGCTGGAGTTCTTCGCC
CACCCCAACTTGTTTATTGCAGCTTATAATGGTTACAAATAAAGCAATAGCATCACAAATTTCACAAATA
AAGCATTTTTTTCACTGCATTCTAGTTGTGGTTTGTCCAAACTCATCAATGTATCTTATCATGTCTGTAT
ACCGTCGACCTCTAGCTAGAGCTTGGCGTAATCATGGTCATAGCTGTTTCCTGTGTGAAATTGTTATCCG
CTCACAATTCCACACAACATACGAGCCGGAAGCATAAAGTGTAAAGCCTGGGGTGCCTAATGAGTGAGCT
AACTCACATTAATTGCGTTGCGCTCACTGCCCGCTTTCCAGTCGGGAAACCTGTCGTGCCAGCTGCATTA
ATGAATCGGCCAACGCGCGGGGAGAGGCGGTTTGCGTATTGGGCGCTCTTCCGCTTCCTCGCTCACTGAC
TCGCTGCGCTCGGTCGTTCGGCTGCGGCGAGCGGTATCAGCTCACTCAAAGGCGGTAATACGGTTATCCA
CAGAATCAGGGGATAACGCAGGAAAGAACATGTGAGCAAAAGGCCAGCAAAAGGCCAGGAACCGTAAAAA
GGCCGCGTTGCTGGCGTTTTTCCATAGGCTCCGCCCCCCTGACGAGCATCACAAAAATCGACGCTCAAGT
CAGAGGTGGCGAAACCCGACAGGACTATAAAGATACCAGGCGTTTCCCCCTGGAAGCTCCCTCGTGCGCT
CTCCTGTTCCGACCCTGCCGCTTACCGGATACCTGTCCGCCTTTCTCCCTTCGGGAAGCGTGGCGCTTTC
TCATAGCTCACGCTGTAGGTATCTCAGTTCGGTGTAGGTCGTTCGCTCCAAGCTGGGCTGTGTGCACGAA
CCCCCCGTTCAGCCCGACCGCTGCGCCTTATCCGGTAACTATCGTCTTGAGTCCAACCCGGTAAGACACG
ACTTATCGCCACTGGCAGCAGCCACTGGTAACAGGATTAGCAGAGCGAGGTATGTAGGCGGTGCTACAGA
GTTCTTGAAGTGGTGGCCTAACTACGGCTACACTAGAAGAACAGTATTTGGTATCTGCGCTCTGCTGAAG
CCAGTTACCTTCGGAAAAAGAGTTGGTAGCTCTTGATCCGGCAAACAAACCACCGCTGGTAGCGGTGGTT
TTTTTGTTTGCAAGCAGCAGATTACGCGCAGAAAAAAAGGATCTCAAGAAGATCCTTTGATCTTTTCTAC
GGGGTCTGACGCTCAGTGGAACGAAAACTCACGTTAAGGGATTTTGGTCATGAGATTATCAAAAAGGATC
TTCACCTAGATCCTTTTAAATTAAAAATGAAGTTTTAAATCAATCTAAAGTATATATGAGTAAACTTGGT
CTGACAGTTACCAATGCTTAATCAGTGAGGCACCTATCTCAGCGATCTGTCTATTTCGTTCATCCATAGT
TGCCTGACTCCCCGTCGTGTAGATAACTACGATACGGGAGGGCTTACCATCTGGCCCCAGTGCTGCAATG
ATACCGCGAGACCCACGCTCACCGGCTCCAGATTTATCAGCAATAAACCAGCCAGCCGGAAGGGCCGAGC
GCAGAAGTGGTCCTGCAACTTTATCCGCCTCCATCCAGTCTATTAATTGTTGCCGGGAAGCTAGAGTAAG
TAGTTCGCCAGTTAATAGTTTGCGCAACGTTGTTGCCATTGCTACAGGCATCGTGGTGTCACGCTCGTCG
TTTGGTATGGCTTCATTCAGCTCCGGTTCCCAACGATCAAGGCGAGTTACATGATCCCCCATGTTGTGCA
AAAAAGCGGTTAGCTCCTTCGGTCCTCCGATCGTTGTCAGAAGTAAGTTGGCCGCAGTGTTATCACTCAT
GGTTATGGCAGCACTGCATAATTCTCTTACTGTCATGCCATCCGTAAGATGCTTTTCTGTGACTGGTGAG
TACTCAACCAAGTCATTCTGAGAATAGTGTATGCGGCGACCGAGTTGCTCTTGCCCGGCGTCAATACGGG
ATAATACCGCGCCACATAGCAGAACTTTAAAAGTGCTCATCATTGGAAAACGTTCTTCGGGGCGAAAACT
CTCAAGGATCTTACCGCTGTTGAGATCCAGTTCGATGTAACCCACTCGTGCACCCAACTGATCTTCAGCA
TCTTTTACTTTCACCAGCGTTTCTGGGTGAGCAAAAACAGGAAGGCAAAATGCCGCAAAAAAGGGAATAA
GGGCGACACGGAAATGTTGAATACTCATACTCTTCCTTTTTCAATATTATTGAAGCATTTATCAGGGTTA
TTGTCTCATGAGCGGATACATATTTGAATGTATTTAGAAAAATAAACAAATAGGGGTTCCGCGCACATTT
CCCCGAAAAGTGCCACCTGACGTCGACGGATCGGGAGATCTCCCGATCCCCTATGGTGCACTCTCAGTAC
AATCTGCTCTGATGCCGCATAGTTAAGCCAGTATCTGCTCCCTGCTTGTGTGTTGGAGGTCGCTGAGTAG
TGCGCGAGCAAAATTTAAGCTACAACAAGGCAAGGCTTGACCGACAATTGCATGAAGAATCTGCTTAGGG
TTAGGCGTTTTGCGCTGCTTCGCGATGTACGGGCCAGATATACGCGTTGACATTGATTATTGACTAGTTA
TTAATAGTAATCAATTACGGGGTCATTAGTTCATAGCCCATATATGGAGTTCCGCGTTACATAACTTACG
GTAAATGGCCCGCCTGGCTGACCGCCCAACGACCCCCGCCCATTGACGTCAATAATGACGTATGTTCCCA
TAGTAACGCCAATAGGGACTTTCCATTGACGTCAATGGGTGGAGTATTTACGGTAAACTGCCCACTTGGC
AGTACATCAAGTGTATCATATGCCAAGTACGCCCCCTATTGACGTCAATGACGGTAAATGGCCCGCCTGG
CATTATGCCCAGTACATGACCTTATGGGACTTTCCTACTTGGCAGTACATCTACGTATTAGTCATCGCTA
TTACCATGGTGATGCGGTTTTGGCAGTACATCAATGGGCGTGGATAGCGGTTTGACTCACGGGGATTTCC
AAGTCTCCACCCCATTGACGTCAATGGGAGTTTGTTTTGGCACCAAAATCAACGGGACTTTCCAAAATGT
CGTAACAACTCCGCCCCATTGACGCAAATGGGCGGTAGGCGTGTACGGTGGGAGGTCTATATAAGCAGAG
CTCTCTGGCTAACTAGAGAACCCACTGCTTACTGGCTTATCGAAATTAATACGACTCACTATAGGGAGAC
CCAAGCTGGCTAGCGTTTAAACTTAAGCTTACCATGGACTACAAGGACGACGATGACAAGGTACCAGGAT
CTATGGATTATAAAGATGATGATGATAAAGGGTCGGCCGCCAGCTGGAGCCACCCTCAGTTCGAGAAGGG
AGGAGGAAGCGGCGGAGGCAGCGGAGGAGGAAGCTGGAGCCACCCGCAGTTCGAGAAAGGAGCTGGATCC
CAGCCAGATCCCAGGCCTAGCGGGGCTGGGGCCTGCTGCCGATTCCTGCCCCTGCAGTCACAGTGCCCTG
AGGGGGCAGGGGACGCGGTGATGTACGCCTCCACTGAGTGCAAGGCGGAGGTGACGCCCTCCCAGCATGG
CAACCGCACCTTCAGCTACACCCTGGAGGATCATACCAAGCAGGCCTTTGGCATCATGAACGAGCTGCGG
CTCAGCCAGCAGCTGTGTGACGTCACACTGCAGGTCAAGTACCAGGATGCACCGGCCGCCCAGTTCATGG
CCCACAAGGTGGTGCTGGCCTCATCCAGCCCTGTCTTCAAGGCCATGTTCACCAACGGGCTGCGGGAGCA
GGGCATGGAGGTGGTGTCCATTGAGGGTATCCACCCCAAGGTCATGGAGCGCCTCATTGAATTCGCCTAC
ACGGCCTCCATCTCCATGGGCGAGAAGTGTGTCCTCCACGTCATGAACGGTGCTGTCATGTACCAGATCG
ACAGCGTTGTCCGTGCCTGCAGTGACTTCCTGGTGCAGCAGCTGGACCCCAGCAATGCCATCGGCATCGC
CAACTTCGCTGAGCAGATTGGCTGTGTGGAGTTGCACCAGCGTGCCCGGGAGTACATCTACATGCATTTT
GGGGAGGTGGCCAAGCAAGAGGAGTTCTTC
